Addgene plasmid #235808: pME_G_0_2_001_Promoter_placeholder
Purpose: Encodes a sfGFP cassette in the promoter position used for placeholder cloning
Depositing lab: Tobias Erb. Depositing organization: Max Planck Institute for Terrestrial Microbiology. Publication: A modular high-throughput approach for advancing synthetic biology in the chloroplast of Chlamydomonas. Inckemann RM, Chotel T, Burgis M, Brinkmann CK, Andreas L, Baumann J, Sharma P, Klose M, Barrett J, Ries F, Paczia N, Glatter T, Mackinder LCM, Willmund F, Erb TJ. Nat Plants. 2025 Nov;11(11):2332-2349. doi: 10.1038/s41477-025-02126-2. Epub 2025 Nov 3. PubMed 41184475.
Backbone
  Vector backbone: pME_Cp_UAV_GFP
  Backbone size w/o insert (bp): 2101
  Vector type: Synthetic Biology
Growth in bacteria
  Bacterial resistance: Chloramphenicol, 25 μg/mL
  Growth temperature: 37°C
  Growth strain: DH5alpha
  Copy number: High Copy
Gene/Insert
  Gene/Insert name: Promoter placeholder
  Species: Aequoria victoria
  Insert size (bp): 1034
  Mutation: none
  Cloning method: Restriction Enzyme; 5′ cloning site BsaI (destroyed during cloning); 3′ cloning site BsaI (destroyed during cloning)
  Sequencing primers: 5′ CGTATCACGAGGCAGAATTTC; 3′ CCTGCATAACGCGAAGTAATC
Terms and licenses: Academic/Nonprofit Terms; Industry Terms: Not Available to Industry
Depositor comments: Please visit https://doi.org/10.1101/2024.05.08.593163 for bioRxiv preprint.
How to cite: pME_G_0_2_001_Promoter_placeholder was a gift from Tobias Erb (Addgene plasmid # 235808 ; http://n2t.net/addgene:235808 ; RRID:Addgene_235808)
