[The description below was written by a language model from this plasmid's Addgene catalogue record and pLannotate feature annotations shown in this document.]
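Description:
pME_G_0_2_001_Promoter_placeholder is a small (about 3.1 kb) synthetic biology part plasmid from a modular cloning toolkit developed for engineering the Chlamydomonas chloroplast. It is built on the pME_Cp_UAV_GFP backbone and is maintained in E. coli as a high-copy plasmid through a ColE1/pUC-type origin. Selection is with chloramphenicol, conferred by a cat gene under its native cat promoter. Several transcription terminators (lambda t0, a his operon terminator and a putative bacterial terminator) flank the backbone elements and probably insulate the origin and marker from read-through out of the insert region.

The roughly 1 kb insert is not a functional promoter. It is a superfolder GFP cassette that occupies the promoter position of the assembly standard. The sfGFP coding sequence is followed by the rrnB T1 and T7Te terminators, and the whole cassette is bracketed by BioBrick prefix and suffix sequences. The feature table does not annotate the promoter or ribosome binding site driving sfGFP, although unannotated sequence lies upstream of the coding region. The cassette was inserted via BsaI sites that were destroyed during cloning, which is consistent with Golden Gate-style assembly.

According to the record, the plasmid is used for placeholder cloning: the sfGFP cassette stands in for a promoter part when multi-part constructs are assembled. In schemes of this kind, the placeholder can later be exchanged for real promoter parts, and loss of bacterial green fluorescence gives a visual screen for successful replacement. The record does not describe the details of that exchange step.
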