Features (pLannotate 1.2.2; 11 found; start..end, strand, type, name):
    582..676     +  terminator     lambda t0 terminator: transcription terminator from phage lambda
    859..1447    +  rep_origin     ori: high-copy-number ColE1/pMB1/pBR322/pUC origin of replication
   1642..1699    -  terminator     his operon terminator: This putative transcriptin terminator from the E. coli his operon has a 2-bp deletion introduced during synthesis. Its efficiency has not been determined.
   1700..1719    -  misc_feature   BioBrick suffix: universal suffix for all parts
   1754..1781    -  terminator     T7Te terminator: phage T7 early transcription terminator
   1797..1868    -  terminator     rrnB T1 terminator: transcription terminator T1 from the E. coli rrnB gene
   1880..2593    -  CDS            superfolder GFP: GFP variant that folds robustly even when fused to poorly folded proteins (Pédelacq et al., 2006)
   2786..2807    -  misc_feature   BioBrick prefix: BioBrick prefix for parts that do not start with "ATG"
   2810..2853    +  terminator     bacterial terminator: putative bacterial transcription terminator
   2939..3036    +  promoter       cat promoter: promoter of the E. coli cat gene encoding chloramphenicol acetyltransferase
   3037..558     +  CDS            cat (across the origin): CAT_ECOLX - Experimental evidence at protein level: Swiss-Prot protein existence level 1. This enzyme is an effector of chloramphenicol resistance in bacteria. From Escherichia coli. This protein is used as a marker in many commonly used cloning vectors, such as pACYC184.
>Addgene plasmid #235808 | pME_G_0_2_001_Promoter_placeholder | addgene full sequence | sequence record 471433 | Addgene NGS Result
AACCAGACCGTTCAGCTGGATATTACGGCCTTTTTAAAGACCGTAAAGAAAAATAAGCACAAGTTTTATC
CGGCCTTTATTCACATTCTTGCCCGCCTGATGAATGCTCATCCGGAATTTCGTATGGCAATGAAAGACGG
TGAGCTGGTGATATGGGATAGTGTTCACCCTTGTTACACCGTTTTCCATGAGCAAACTGAAACGTTTTCA
TCACTCTGGAGTGAATACCACGACGATTTCCGGCAGTTTCTACACATATATTCGCAAGATGTGGCGTGTT
ACGGTGAAAACCTGGCCTATTTCCCTAAAGGGTTTATTGAGAATATGTTTTTCGTATCAGCCAATCCCTG
GGTGAGTTTCACCAGTTTTGATTTAAACGTGGCCAATATGGACAACTTCTTCGCCCCCGTTTTCACCATG
GGCAAATATTATACGCAAGGCGACAAGGTGCTGATGCCGCTGGCGATTCAGGTTCATCATGCCGTTTGTG
ATGGCTTCCATGTCGGCAGAATGCTTAATGAATTACAACAGTACTGCGACGAGTGGCAGGGCGGGGCGTA
ATTTGATATCGAGCTCGCTTGGACTCCTGTTGATAGATCCAGTAATGACCTCAGAACTCCATCTGGATTT
GTTCAGAACGCTCGGTTGCCGCCGGGCGTTTTTTATTGGTGAGAATCCAAGCCTCGAGCTGTCAGACCAA
GTTTACTCATATATACTTTAGATTGATTTAAAACTTCATTTTTAATTTAAAAGGATCTAGGTGAAGATCC
TTTTTGATAATCTCATGACCAAAATCCCTTAACGTGAGTTTTCGTTCCACTGAGCGTCAGACCCCGTAGA
AAAGATCAAAGGATCTTCTTGAGATCCTTTTTTTCTGCGCGTAATCTGCTGCTTGCAAACAAAAAAACCA
CCGCTACCAGCGGTGGTTTGTTTGCCGGATCAAGAGCTACCAACTCTTTTTCCGAAGGTAACTGGCTTCA
GCAGAGCGCAGATACCAAATACTGTTCTTCTAGTGTAGCCGTAGTTAGGCCACCACTTCAAGAACTCTGT
AGCACCGCCTACATACCTCGCTCTGCTAATCCTGTTACCAGTGGCTGCTGCCAGTGGCGATAAGTCGTGT
CTTACCGGGTTGGACTCAAGACGATAGTTACCGGATAAGGCGCAGCGGTCGGGCTGAACGGGGGGTTCGT
GCACACAGCCCAGCTTGGAGCGAACGACCTACACCGAACTGAGATACCTACAGCGTGAGCTATGAGAAAG
CGCCACGCTTCCCGAAGGGAGAAAGGCGGACAGGTATCCGGTAAGCGGCAGGGTCGGAACAGGAGAGCGC
ACGAGGGAGCTTCCAGGGGGAAACGCCTGGTATCTTTATAGTCCTGTCGGGTTTCGCCACCTCTGACTTG
AGCGTCGATTTTTGTGATGCTCGTCAGGGGGGCGGAGCCTGTGGAAAAACGCCAGCAACGCGGCCTTTTT
ACGGTTCCTGGCCTTTTGCTGGCCTTTTGCTCACATGTTCTTTCCTGCGTTATCCCCTGATTCTGTGGAT
AACCGTATTACCGCCTTTGAGTGAGCTGATACCGCTCGCCGCAGCCGAACGACCGAGCGCAGCGAGTCAG
TGAGCGAGGAAGCCTGCATAACGCGAAGTAATCTTTTCGGTTTTAAAGAAAAAGGGCAGGGTGGTGACAC
CTTGCCCTTTTTTGCCGGACTGCAGCGGCCGCTACTAGTCGCGATGAGTGTTCTCAAGTATGAGACCTAT
AAACGCAGAAAGGCCCACCCGAAGGTGAGCCAGTGTGACTCTAGTAGAGAGCGTTCACCGACAAACAACA
GATAAAACGAAAGGCCCAGTCTTTCGACTGAGCCTTTCGTTTTATTTGATGCCTGGTCATTTGTACAGTT
CATCCATACCATGCGTGATGCCCGCTGCGGTTACGAACTCCAGCAGAACCATATGATCGCGTTTCTCGTT
CGGATCTTTAGACAGAACGCTTTGCGTGCTCAGATAGTGATTGTCTGGCAGCAGAACAGGACCATCACCG
ATTGGAGTGTTTTGCTGGTAGTGATCAGCCAGCTGCACGCTGCCATCCTCCACGTTGTGGCGAATTTTAA
AATTCGCTTTAATGCCATTTTTTTGTTTATCGGCGGTGATGTAAACATTGTGGCTGTTAAAATTGTATTC
CAGCTTATGGCCCAGGATATTGCCGTCCTCTTTAAAGTCAATGCCTTTCAGCTCAATGCGGTTTACCAGG
GTATCGCCTTCAAATTTCACTTCCGCACGCGTTTTGTACGTGCCGTCATCCTTAAAGGAAATCGTGCGTT
CCTGCACATAGCCTTCCGGCATGGCGGACTTGAAGAAGTCATGCTGCTTCATATGGTCCGGATAACGAGC
AAAGCACTGAACACCATAAGTCAGCGTCGTTACCAGAGTCGGCCAAGGAACCGGCAGTTTACCAGTAGTA
CAGATGAACTTCAGCGTCAGTTTACCATTAGTTGCGTCACCTTCACCCTCGCCACGCACGGAAAACTTAT
GACCGTTGACATCACCATCCAGTTCCACCAGAATAGGGACGACACCAGTGAACAGCTCTTCGCCTTTACG
CATCTAGTATTTCTCCTCTTTCTCTAGTAGCTAAGATCCGAACCTGCCGTTTCTTGAGTTGCCGCGATGT
TAAGAAAACATTCATAAATTAAATGTGAATTGCCGCACACATTATTAAATAAGATTTACAAAATGTTCAA
AATGACGCATGAAATCACGTTTCACTTTCGGTCTCACTCCCGAGACTACTCATCGCTCTAGAAGCGGCCG
CGAATTCCAGAAATCATCCTTAGCGAAAGCTAAGGATTTTTTTTATCTGAAATTCTGCCTCGTGATACGC
CTATTTTTATAGGTTAATGTCATGATAATAATGGTTTCTTAGACGTCAGGTGGCACTCGAGTTGATCGGG
CACGTAAGAGGTTCCAACTTTCACCATAATGAAATAAGATCACTACCGGGCGTATTTTTTGAGTTATCGA
GATTTTCAGGAGCTAAGGAAGCTAAAATGGAGAAAAAAATCACTGGATATACCACCGTTGATATATCCCA
ATGGCATCGTAAAGAACATTTTGAGGCATTTCAGTCAGTTGCTCAATGTACCTAT
